Addgene plasmid #1364: pPS2169
Depositing lab: Pamela Silver. Depositing organization: Dana-Farber Cancer Institute. Publication: Factors affecting nuclear export of the 60S ribosomal subunit in vivo. Stage-Zimmermann T, Schmidt U, Silver PA. Mol Biol Cell 2000 Nov;11(11):3777-89. 10.1091/mbc.11.11.3777 PubMed 11071906.
Backbone
  Vector backbone: pPS1530
  Vector type: Yeast Expression
  Selectable markers: URA3
Growth in bacteria
  Bacterial resistance: Ampicillin, 100 μg/mL
  Growth temperature: 37°C
  Growth strain: DH5alpha
  Copy number: Low Copy
Gene/Insert
  Gene/Insert name: RPL11B
  Species: S. cerevisiae (budding yeast)
  Entrez Gene: RPL11B
  Tag / fusion protein: GFP (C terminal on backbone)
  Cloning method: Restriction Enzyme; 5′ cloning site NotI (not destroyed); 3′ cloning site XhoI (not destroyed)
  Sequencing primers: 5′ T7
Terms and licenses: Academic/Nonprofit Terms; Industry Terms: Not Available to Industry
Depositor comments: CEN vector with ORF of GFP followed by the 3'UTR of NUF2.
How to cite: pPS2169 was a gift from Pamela Silver (Addgene plasmid # 1364 ; http://n2t.net/addgene:1364 ; RRID:Addgene_1364)
