[The description below was written by a language model from this plasmid's Addgene catalogue record.]
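Description:
pPS2169 is a yeast expression plasmid built on the pPS1530 backbone, a centromeric (CEN) shuttle vector. The CEN element keeps the plasmid at low, stable copy number in Saccharomyces cerevisiae, where it is maintained by selection for the URA3 auxotrophic marker in ura3 mutant strains. In Escherichia coli it is propagated under ampicillin selection and is recorded as low copy. No feature table accompanies the record, so details such as the bacterial origin of replication are not documented.

The insert is RPL11B from budding yeast, which encodes a protein of the large (60S) ribosomal subunit. It was cloned between NotI and XhoI sites, both of which remain intact, placing it upstream of a GFP open reading frame supplied by the backbone, so that the product is Rpl11b carrying a C-terminal GFP tag. According to the depositor comments, the GFP coding sequence is followed by the 3′UTR of NUF2, which presumably provides the transcription termination and mRNA 3′-end processing signals for the fusion transcript. The promoter driving expression is not stated, so it is unclear whether the RPL11B fragment carries its native upstream region or the backbone supplies a promoter. A T7 primer site lies 5′ of the insert for sequencing.

The associated publication concerns factors affecting nuclear export of the 60S ribosomal subunit in vivo. This suggests that the fluorescent fusion serves as a live-cell reporter for large subunit localisation, allowing nuclear accumulation to be observed when export is impaired.
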