>Addgene plasmid #1364 | pPS2169 | addgene partial sequence | sequence record 17403 | T7 5'-TAATACGACTCACTATAGGG-3'
CCGCGGGGGCGGCGCTCTGACTAGTGCAGGATTACGAAGACTTCGAACCTGAAGAAGGCGAAGAAGAGGA
AGAGGAAGACGGTCAAGGCAGGTGGTCCGAAGACGAACAAGAAGATGGACAAATTGAAGAACCTGAACAA
GAAGAAGAAGGTGCTGTTGAAGAACATGAACAAGTCGGACACCAGCAAAGTGAGTCTCTTCCCCAACAAA
CAACAGCTTAATCAAAATAAATCAACAATCTATTAGAAACAAAAAAAAAAAAAAACCAGCAGAAAAGAAC
AAGTTACCATACTAATTAATCTCTTTTAATTAATGCGTGGACAGATAATCATTTCTGTTCCCTCACTCTG
AAAAAATTGTTTTATTTTCCTATTTTTTTTTTCATCTATTATTGTATTTTGCCCTCTCCTCACTCCTTAC
TTTAGTCTATTATCAATATCTCTTCCACCTCCTAAATATGTACTCTTTTATTTTTTTTAATTGTGAAGGA
ACAATTCAAGTTAGAACTCTTTTGATAGGAAACATTATTTCCTGTGTAGCCTAATGTTTAATGCCTAATT
TTTTTCTAAAATGCAGCAACATACATATGTTGAGTCGTATAGACATCTATATATAACAAGCACAGAACCG
TCTAATTGGTATTTTTCAGGACATTTTAAACATCCGTACAACGAGAACCCTGTACATTACTTTTTTTAAA
NNCTCTTTTGGTTTCCCCCCCCTTCTTTTTNTTTNTCCNGAGNATN
